Addgene plasmid #207503: pIG-858_CD19-BBz_CAR_TFAP4
Purpose: This plasmid can be used to generate HDR templates for non-viral knockin into the TRAC locus of human T cells.
Depositing lab: Alexander Marson. Depositing organization: J. David Gladstone Institutes. Publication: Modular pooled discovery of synthetic knockin sequences to program durable cell therapies. Blaeschke F, Chen YY, Apathy R, Daniel B, Chen AY, Chen PA, Sandor K, Zhang W, Li Z, Mowery CT, Yamamoto TN, Nyberg WA, To A, Yu R, Bueno R, Kim MC, Schmidt R, Goodman DB, Feuchtinger T, Eyquem J, Jimmie Ye C, Carnevale J, Satpathy AT, Shifrut E, Roth TL, Marson A. Cell. 2023 Sep 14;186(19):4216-4234.e33. doi: 10.1016/j.cell.2023.08.013. PubMed 37714135.
Backbone
  Vector backbone: PUC19
  Vector type: CRISPR
Growth in bacteria
  Bacterial resistance: Ampicillin, 100 μg/mL
  Growth temperature: 37°C
  Growth strain: NEB Stable
  Copy number: High Copy
Gene/Insert
  Gene/Insert name: TFAP4, CD19-BBz_CAR
  Species: H. sapiens (human)
  Entrez Gene: TFAP4 (a.k.a. AP-4, bHLHc41)
  Cloning method: Gibson Cloning
Resource information
  A portion of this plasmid was derived from a plasmid made by: CD19-BBz CAR was provided by Tobias Feuchtinger.
Terms and licenses: Academic/Nonprofit Terms; Industry Terms: Not Available to Industry
Depositor comments: Please visit https://doi.org/10.1101/2022.07.27.501186 for bioRxiv preprint.
How to cite: pIG-858_CD19-BBz_CAR_TFAP4 was a gift from Alexander Marson (Addgene plasmid # 207503 ; http://n2t.net/addgene:207503 ; RRID:Addgene_207503)
