[The description below was written by a language model from this plasmid's Addgene catalogue record and pLannotate feature annotations shown in this document.]
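Description:
pIG-858_CD19-BBz_CAR_TFAP4 is a pUC19-based, high-copy bacterial plasmid (about 6.1 kb) that serves as a source of homology-directed repair (HDR) template DNA for non-viral, CRISPR-assisted knock-in at the TRAC locus of human T cells. It is maintained in E. coli through the ColE1/pUC origin and selected with ampicillin via the β-lactamase gene and its promoter. Remnants of the pUC19 lacZα region, lac promoter/operator and multiple cloning site flank the insert, which was assembled by Gibson cloning.

The payload is a single same-strand array encoding two products. First comes the human transcription factor TFAP4 (AP-4, a bHLH protein that binds CAGCTG motifs). It is followed by a CD19-directed second-generation chimeric antigen receptor. The CAR consists of mouse-derived light- and heavy-chain variable regions forming the single-chain binder, a Myc epitope tag, a CD8α-derived segment (typically the hinge and transmembrane portion in this design), the 4-1BB (TNFRSF9) costimulatory domain and the CD3ζ (CD247) signalling domain. A fragment of TRAC coding sequence lies downstream of the CAR, consistent with a homology arm and in-frame integration into the T-cell receptor alpha constant region.

No mammalian promoter is annotated, which fits a design relying on endogenous TRAC regulation after integration, but the record does not state this. The upstream homology arm and any self-cleaving peptide linkers between the coding units are likewise not annotated. The associated work concerns modular, pooled discovery of synthetic knock-in sequences for programming durable T-cell therapies. This suggests the construct is used to test how co-expressing TFAP4 with a CD19-BBz CAR affects engineered T cells.
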