Features (pLannotate 1.2.2; 19 found; start..end, strand, type, name):
    171..1031    -  CDS            AmpR: β-lactamase; bla; confers resistance to ampicillin, carbenicillin, and related antibiotics
   1032..1136    -  promoter       AmpR promoter: bla
   1231..1266    +  CDS            rop (fragment): Rop protein, which maintains plasmids at low copy number; rop
   1368..1467    +  misc_feature   bom (fragment): basis of mobility region from pBR322
   1473..1630    -  CDS            lacZα (fragment): LacZα fragment of β-galactosidase; lacZ fragment
   2047..3060    +  CDS            TFAP4: TFAP4_HUMAN - Also known as BHLHC41. Experimental evidence at protein level: Swiss-Prot protein existence level 1. Transcription factor that activates both viral and cellular genes by binding to the symmetrical DNA sequence 5'-CAGCTG-3'. From Homo sapiens (Human).
   3244..3561    +  CDS            KV5AB_MOUSE: Experimental evidence at protein level: Swiss-Prot protein existence level 1. From Mus musculus (Mouse).
   3619..3906    +  CDS            HVM44_MOUSE (fragment): Experimental evidence at protein level: Swiss-Prot protein existence level 1. From Mus musculus (Mouse).
   3979..4008    +  CDS            Myc: Myc (human c-Myc proto-oncogene) epitope tag
   4009..4263    +  CDS            CD8A (fragment): CD8A_HUMAN - Also known as MAL. Experimental evidence at protein level: Swiss-Prot protein existence level 1. Integral membrane glycoprotein that plays an essential role in the immune response and serves multiple functions in responses against both external and internal offenses. In T-cells, functions primarily as a coreceptor for MHC class I molecule:peptide complex. The antigens presented by class I peptides are derived from cytosolic proteins while class II derived from extracellular proteins. Interacts simultaneously with the T-cell receptor (TCR) and the MHC class I proteins presented by
   4258..4383    +  CDS            TNFRSF9 (fragment): TNR9_HUMAN - Also known as CD137, ILA. Experimental evidence at protein level: Swiss-Prot protein existence level 1. Receptor for TNFSF9/4-1BBL. Possibly active during T cell activation. From Homo sapiens (Human).
   4381..4719    +  CDS            CD247 (fragment): CD3Z_HUMAN - Also known as CD3Z, T3Z, TCRZ. Experimental evidence at protein level: Swiss-Prot protein existence level 1. Part of the TCR-CD3 complex present on T-lymphocyte cell surface that plays an essential role in adaptive immune response. When antigen presenting cells (APCs) activate T-cell receptor (TCR), TCR- mediated signals are transmitted across the cell membrane by the CD3 chains CD3D, CD3E, CD3G and CD3Z. All CD3 chains contain immunoreceptor tyrosine-based activation motifs (ITAMs) in their cytoplasmic domain. Upon TCR engagement, these motifs become phosphorylated by Src family
   4786..5052    +  CDS            TRAC (fragment): TRAC_HUMAN - Also known as TCRA. Experimental evidence at protein level: Swiss-Prot protein existence level 1. Constant region of T cell receptor (TR) alpha chain (PubMed:24600447). Alpha-beta T cell receptors are antigen specific receptors which are essential to the immune response and are present on the cell surface of T lymphocytes. Recognize peptide-major histocompatibility (MH) (pMH) complexes that are displayed by antigen presenting cells (APC), a prerequisite for efficient T cell adaptive immunity against pathogens (PubMed:25493333). Binding of alpha-beta TR to pMH complex initiates TR-
   5108..5145    +  misc_feature   MCS (fragment): pUC18/19 multiple cloning site
   5182..5198    -  protein_bind   lac operator: The lac repressor binds to the lac operator to inhibit transcription in E. coli. This inhibition can be relieved by adding lactose or isopropyl-β-D-thiogalactopyranoside (IPTG). lac repressor encoded by lacI
   5206..5236    -  promoter       lac promoter: promoter for the E. coli lac operon
   5251..5272    -  protein_bind   CAP binding site: CAP binding activates transcription in the presence of cAMP. E. coli catabolite activator protein
   5285..5377    -  CDS            lacI (fragment): lac repressor; lacI; The lac repressor binds to the lac operator to inhibit transcription in E. coli. This inhibition can be relieved by adding lactose or isopropyl-β-D-thiogalactopyranoside (IPTG).
   5560..6148    -  rep_origin     ori: high-copy-number ColE1/pMB1/pBR322/pUC origin of replication
>Addgene plasmid #207503 | pIG-858_CD19-BBz_CAR_TFAP4 | addgene full sequence | sequence record 412334 | Addgene NGS Result
GAAGATCCTTTGATCTTTTCTACGGGGTCTGACGCTCAGTGGAACGAAAACTCACGTTAAGGGATTTTGG
TCATGAGATTATCAAAAAGGATCTTCACCTAGATCCTTTTAAATTAAAAATGAAGTTTTAAATCAATCTA
AAGTATATATGAGTAAACTTGGTCTGACAGTTACCAATGCTTAATCAGTGAGGCACCTATCTCAGCGATC
TGTCTATTTCGTTCATCCATAGTTGCCTGACTCCCCGTCGTGTAGATAACTACGATACGGGAGGGCTTAC
CATCTGGCCCCAGTGCTGCAATGATACCGCGAGAACCACGCTCACCGGCTCCAGATTTATCAGCAATAAA
CCAGCCAGCCGGAAGGGCCGAGCGCAGAAGTGGTCCTGCAACTTTATCCGCCTCCATCCAGTCTATTAAT
TGTTGCCGGGAAGCTAGAGTAAGTAGTTCGCCAGTTAATAGTTTGCGCAACGTTGTTGCCATTGCTACAG
GCATCGTGGTGTCACGCTCGTCGTTTGGTATGGCTTCATTCAGCTCCGGTTCCCAACGATCAAGGCGAGT
TACATGATCCCCCATGTTGTGCAAAAAAGCGGTTAGCTCCTTCGGTCCTCCGATCGTTGTCAGAAGTAAG
TTGGCCGCAGTGTTATCACTCATGGTTATGGCAGCACTGCATAATTCTCTTACTGTCATGCCATCCGTAA
GATGCTTTTCTGTGACTGGTGAGTACTCAACCAAGTCATTCTGAGAATAGTGTATGCGGCGACCGAGTTG
CTCTTGCCCGGCGTCAATACGGGATAATACCGCGCCACATAGCAGAACTTTAAAAGTGCTCATCATTGGA
AAACGTTCTTCGGGGCGAAAACTCTCAAGGATCTTACCGCTGTTGAGATCCAGTTCGATGTAACCCACTC
GTGCACCCAACTGATCTTCAGCATCTTTTACTTTCACCAGCGTTTCTGGGTGAGCAAAAACAGGAAGGCA
AAATGCCGCAAAAAAGGGAATAAGGGCGACACGGAAATGTTGAATACTCATACTCTTCCTTTTTCAATAT
TATTGAAGCATTTATCAGGGTTATTGTCTCATGAGCGGATACATATTTGAATGTATTTAGAAAAATAAAC
AAATAGGGGTTCCGCGCACATTTCCCCGAAAAGTGCCACCTGACGTCTAAGAAACCATTATTATCATGAC
ATTAACCTATAAAAATAGGCGTATCACGAGGCCCTTTCGACTCGCGCGTTTCGGTGATGACGGTGAAAAC
CTCTGACACATGCAGCTCCCGGAGATGGTCACAGCTTGTCTGTAAGCGGATGCCGGGAGCAGACAAGCCC
GTCAGGGCGCGTCAGCGGGTGTTGGCGGGTGTCGGGGCTGGCTTAACTATGCGGCATCAGAGCAGATTGT
ACTGAGAGTGCACCATATGCGGTGTGAAATACCGCACAGATGCGTAAGGAGAAAATACCGCATCAGGCGC
CATTCGCCATTCAGGCTGCGCAACTGTTGGGAAGGGCGATCGGTGCGGGCCTCTTCGCTATTACGCCAGC
TGGCGAAAGGGGGATGTGCTGCAAGGCGATTAAGTTGGGTAACGCCAGGGTTTTCCCAGTCACGACGTTG
TAAAACGACGGCCAGTGAATTCGAGCTCGGTACCCTTTCAGGTTTCCTTGAGTGGCAGGCCAGGCCTGGC
CGTGAACGTTCACTGAAATCATGGCCTCTTGGCCAAGATTGATAGCTTGTGCCTGTCCCTGAGTCCCAGT
CCATCACGAGCAGCTGGTTTCTAAGATGCTATTTCCCGTATAAAGCATGAGCACGTGCATTCGCACGCCC
ACAGAGCCCCGCCCTTGTCCATCACTGGCATCTGGACTCCAGCCTGGGTTGGGGCAAAGAGGGAAATGAG
ATCATGTCCTAACCCTGATCCTCTTGTCCCACAGATATCCAGAACCCTGACCCTGCCGGATCGGGTGGGA
CTAGTGGCGGTGGAGGATCTGGAGGACAGTGCACCAACTATGCGCTGCTGAAACTGGCGGGCGATGTGGA
AAGCAACCCGGGCCCGATGGAGTATTTCATGGTGCCCACTCAGAAGGTGCCCTCTTTGCAACATTTCAGG
AAAACAGAGAAAGAAGTGATAGGAGGGCTCTGTAGCCTTGCCAACATTCCACTAACCCCCGAGACTCAGC
GGGACCAGGAGCGGCGGATTCGGCGGGAGATCGCCAACAGCAACGAGCGGAGACGCATGCAGAGCATCAA
CGCGGGATTCCAGTCCCTCAAGACCCTCATCCCCCACACAGACGGAGAGAAGCTCAGCAAGGCAGCCATT
CTCCAGCAGACAGCCGAGTACATCTTCTCCCTGGAGCAGGAGAAGACCAGGCTCTTGCAGCAGAACACAC
AGCTCAAGCGCTTCATCCAGGAGCTGAGCGGCTCGTCCCCCAAGCGACGGCGGGCAGAGGACAAGGACGA
AGGCATAGGCTCCCCGGACATCTGGGAGGACGAGAAGGCGGAGGACCTGCGGCGGGAGATGATTGAGCTG
CGGCAGCAGCTGGACAAGGAGCGCTCGGTGCGCATGATGCTGGAGGAGCAGGTGCGCTCGCTGGAGGCCC
ACATGTACCCGGAAAAGCTCAAGGTGATTGCGCAGCAGGTGCAGCTGCAGCAGCAGCAGGAACAGGTGAG
GCTGCTGCACCAGGAGAAGCTGGAGCGGGAACAGCAGCAGCTGCGGACCCAGCTTCTGCCCCCTCCGGCC
CCCACCCACCACCCCACGGTGATCGTGCCAGCACCGCCTCCTCCTCCCTCCCACCACATCAATGTCGTCA
CCATGGGCCCCTCCTCGGTCATCAACTCTGTTTCCACATCCCGGCAAAATCTGGACACCATCGTGCAGGC
AATCCAGCACATCGAGGGCACCCAGGAAAAGCAGGAGCTGGAGGAGGAGCAGCGGCGAGCTGTCATCGTG
AAGCCTGTCCGCAGCTGCCCGGAGGCCCCCACCTCTGACACCGCCTCCGACTCCGAGGCCTCAGACAGTG
ACGCCATGGACCAGAGCCGGGAGGAGCCGTCGGGGGACGGGGAGCTTCCCAGGGCTAAGAGAGGTTCAGG
ATCTGGAGGCGGATCTGGGGGAGGAACCGGTGCTGGAAGTGGTGAGGGCAGGGGATCTCTCCTTACTTGT
GGCGACGTGGAGGAGAACCCCGGCCCCATGCTTCTCCTGGTGACAAGCCTTCTGCTCTGTGAGTTACCAC
ACCCAGCATTCCTCCTGATCCCAGACATCCAGATGACACAGACTACATCCTCCCTGTCTGCCTCTCTGGG
AGACAGAGTCACCATCAGTTGCAGGGCAAGTCAGGACATTAGTAAATATTTAAATTGGTATCAGCAGAAA
CCAGATGGAACTGTTAAACTCCTGATCTACCATACATCAAGATTACACTCAGGAGTCCCATCAAGGTTCA
GTGGCAGTGGGTCTGGAACAGATTATTCTCTCACCATTAGCAACCTGGAGCAAGAAGATATTGCCACTTA
CTTTTGCCAACAGGGTAATACGCTTCCGTACACGTTCGGAGGGGGGACTAAGTTGGAAATAACAGGCTCC
ACCTCTGGATCCGGCAAGCCCGGATCTGGCGAGGGATCCACCAAGGGCGAGGTGAAACTGCAGGAGTCAG
GACCTGGCCTGGTGGCGCCCTCACAGAGCCTGTCCGTCACATGCACTGTCTCAGGGGTCTCATTACCCGA
CTATGGTGTAAGCTGGATTCGCCAGCCTCCACGAAAGGGTCTGGAGTGGCTGGGAGTAATATGGGGTAGT
GAAACCACATACTATAATTCAGCTCTCAAATCCAGACTGACCATCATCAAGGACAACTCCAAGAGCCAAG
TTTTCTTAAAAATGAACAGTCTGCAAACTGATGACACAGCCATTTACTACTGTGCCAAACATTATTACTA
CGGTGGTAGCTATGCTATGGACTACTGGGGTCAAGGAACCTCAGTCACCGTCTCCTCAGAGCAAAAGCTC
ATTTCTGAAGAGGACTTGTTCGTGCCGGTCTTCCTGCCAGCGAAGCCCACCACGACGCCAGCGCCGCGAC
CACCAACACCGGCGCCCACCATCGCGTCGCAGCCCCTGTCCCTGCGCCCAGAGGCGTGCCGGCCAGCGGC
GGGGGGCGCAGTGCACACGAGGGGGCTGGACTTCGCCTGTGATATCTACATCTGGGCGCCCTTGGCCGGG
ACTTGTGGGGTCCTTCTCCTGTCACTGGTTATCACCCTTTACTGCAACCACAGGAACAAACGGGGCAGAA
AGAAACTCCTGTATATATTCAAACAACCATTTATGAGACCAGTACAAACTACTCAAGAGGAAGATGGCTG
TAGCTGCCGATTTCCAGAAGAAGAAGAAGGAGGATGTGAACTGAGAGTGAAGTTCAGCAGGAGCGCAGAC
GCCCCCGCGTACCAGCAGGGCCAGAACCAGCTCTATAACGAGCTCAATCTAGGACGAAGAGAGGAGTACG
ATGTTTTGGACAAGAGACGTGGCCGGGACCCTGAGATGGGGGGAAAGCCGAGAAGGAAGAACCCTCAGGA
AGGCCTGTACAATGAACTGCAGAAAGATAAGATGGCGGAGGCCTACAGTGAGATTGGGATGAAAGGCGAG
CGCCGGAGGGGCAAGGGGCACGATGGCCTTTACCAGGGTCTCAGTACAGCCACCAAGGACACCTACGACG
CCCTTCACATGCAGGCCCTGCCCCCTCGCCGGGCCAAGCGGTCCGGATCCGGAGCCACCAACTTCAGCCT
GCTGAAGCAGGCCGGCGACGTGGAGGAGAACCCCGGCCCCGCGGTGTACCAGCTGAGAGACTCTAAATCC
AGTGACAAGTCTGTCTGCCTATTCACCGATTTTGATTCTCAAACAAATGTGTCACAAAGTAAGGATTCTG
ATGTGTATATCACAGACAAAACTGTGCTAGACATGAGGTCTATGGACTTCAAGAGCAACAGTGCTGTGGC
CTGGAGCAACAAATCTGACTTTGCATGTGCAAACGCCTTCAACAACAGCATTATTCCAGAAGACACCTTC
TTCCCCAGCCCAGGTAAGGGCAGCTTTGGTGCCTTCGCAGGCTGTTTCCTTGCTTCAGGAATGGCCAGGG
GATCCTCTAGAGTCGACCTGCAGGCATGCAAGCTTGGCGTAATCATGGTAATAGCTGTTTCCTGTGTGAA
ATTGTTATCCGCTCACAATTCCACACAACATACGAGCCGGAAGCATAAAGTGTAAAGCCTGGGGTGCCTA
ATGAGTGAGCTAACTCACATTAATTGCGTTGCGCTCACTGCCCGCTTTCCAGTCGGGAAACCTGTCGTGC
CAGCTGCATTAATGAATCGGCCAACGCGCGGGGAGAGGCGGTTTGCGTATTGGGCGCTCTTCCGCTTCCT
CGCTCACTGACTCGCTGCGCTCGGTCGTTCGGCTGCGGCGAGCGGTATCAGCTCACTCAAAGGCGGTAAT
ACGGTTATCCACAGAATCAGGGGATAACGCAGGAAAGAACATGTGAGCAAAAGGCCAGCAAAAGGCCAGG
AACCGTAAAAAGGCCGCGTTGCTGGCGTTTTTCCATAGGCTCCGCCCCCCTGACGAGCATCACAAAAATC
GACGCTCAAGTCAGAGGTGGCGAAACCCGACAGGACTATAAAGATACCAGGCGTTTCCCCCTGGAAGCTC
CCTCGTGCGCTCTCCTGTTCCGACCCTGCCGCTTACCGGATACCTGTCCGCCTTTCTCCCTTCGGGAAGC
GTGGCGCTTTCTCATAGCTCACGCTGTAGGTATCTCAGTTCGGTGTAGGTCGTTCGCTCCAAGCTGGGCT
GTGTGCACGAACCCCCCGTTCAGCCCGACCGCTGCGCCTTATCCGGTAACTATCGTCTTGAGTCCAACCC
GGTAAGACACGACTTATCGCCACTGGCAGCAGCCACTGGTAACAGGATTAGCAGAGCGAGGTATGTAGGC
GGTGCTACAGAGTTCTTGAAGTGGTGGCCTAACTACGGCTACACTAGAAGAACAGTATTTGGTATCTGCG
CTCTGCTGAAGCCAGTTACCTTCGGAAAAAGAGTTGGTAGCTCTTGATCCGGCAAACAAACCACCGCTGG
TAGCGGTGGTTTTTTTGTTTGCAAGCAGCAGATTACGCGCAGAAAAAAAGGATCTCAA
